>Addgene plasmid #131993 | pDONR221_SLC25A33 | addgene full sequence | sequence record 260429 | Addgene NGS Result
CTTTCCTGCGTTATCCCCTGATTCTGTGGATAACCGTATTACCGCCTTTGAGTGAGCTGATACCGCTCGC
CGCAGCCGAACGACCGAGCGCAGCGAGTCAGTGAGCGAGGAAGCGGAAGAGCGCCCAATACGCAAACCGC
CTCTCCCCGCGCGTTGGCCGATTCATTAATGCAGCTGGCACGACAGGTTTCCCGACTGGAAAGCGGGCAG
TGAGCGCAACGCAATTAATACGCGTACCGCTAGCCAGGAAGAGTTTGTAGAAACGCAAAAAGGCCATCCG
TCAGGATGGCCTTCTGCTTAGTTTGATGCCTGGCAGTTTATGGCGGGCGTCCTGCCCGCCACCCTCCGGG
CCGTTGCTTCACAACGTTCAAATCCGCTCCCGGCGGATTTGTCCTACTCAGGAGAGCGTTCACCGACAAA
CAACAGATAAAACGAAAGGCCCAGTCTTCCGACTGAGCCTTTCGTTTTATTTGATGCCTGGCAGTTCCCT
ACTCTCGCGTTAACGCTAGCATGGATGTTTTCCCAGTCACGACGTTGTAAAACGACGGCCAGTCTTAAGC
TCGGGCCCCAAATAATGATTTTATTTTGACTGATAGTGACCTGTTCGTTGCAACACATTGATGAGCAATG
CTTTTTTATAATGCCAACTTTGTACAAAAAAGCAGGCTCCACCATGGCCACCGGCGGCCAGCAGAAGGAG
AACACACTGCTGCACCTGTTCGCAGGAGGATGCGGAGGAACCGTGGGAGCCATCTTTACATGTCCTCTGG
AAGTGATCAAGACCAGGCTGCAGAGCTCCAGGCTGGCCCTGCGGACCGTGTACTATCCACAGGTGCACCT
GGGAACAATCAGCGGAGCAGGAATGGTGCGGCCCACCTCCGTGACACCTGGACTGTTCCAGGTGCTGAAG
TCTATCCTGGAGAAGGAGGGCCCTAAGAGCCTGTTTAGAGGCCTGGGCCCAAACCTGGTGGGAGTGGCAC
CATCCAGGGCCGTGTACTTCGCATGCTATTCTAAGGCCAAGGAGCAGTTCAATGGCATCTTTGTGCCCAA
CAGCAATATCGTGCACATCTTCAGCGCCGGATCCGCCGCCTTTATCACCAACTCCCTGATGAATCCTATC
TGGATGGTGAAGACAAGAATGCAGCTGGAGCAGAAGGTGAGGGGCAGCAAGCAGATGAACACCCTGCAGT
GCGCCAGATACGTGTATCAGACAGAGGGCATCAGAGGCTTCTACAGGGGCCTGACCGCCTCTTATGCCGG
CATCAGCGAGACAATCATCTGTTTTGCCATCTACGAGTCCCTGAAGAAGTATCTGAAGGAGGCACCACTG
GCATCTAGCGCCAACGGAACCGAGAAGAATTCCACATCTTTCTTTGGCCTGATGGCAGCAGCCGCCCTGT
CCAAGGGATGCGCCTCTTGTATCGCCTACCCCCACGAAGTGATCCGGACCAGACTGAGGGAGGAGGGCAC
AAAGTACAAGTCTTTCGTGCAGACCGCAAGGCTGGTGTTTCGGGAGGAGGGCTACCTGGCCTTCTATCGC
GGCCTGTTTGCCCAGCTGATCCGGCAGATCCCCAATACCGCCATCGTGCTGTCCACATACGAGCTGATCG
TGTATCTGCTGGAGGACCGGACACAGGACCCAGCTTTCTTGTACAAAGTTGGCATTATAAGAAAGCATTG
CTTATCAATTTGTTGCAACGAACAGGTCACTATCAGTCAAAATAAAATCATTATTTGCCATCCAGCTGAT
ATCCCCTATAGTGAGTCGTATTACATGGTCATAGCTGTTTCCTGGCAGCTCTGGCCCGTGTCTCAAAATC
TCTGATGTTACATTGCACAAGATAAAAATATATCATCATGAACAATAAAACTGTCTGCTTACATAAACAG
TAATACAAGGGGTGTTATGAGCCATATTCAACGGGAAACGTCGAGGCCGCGATTAAATTCCAACATGGAT
GCTGATTTATATGGGTATAAATGGGCTCGCGATAATGTCGGGCAATCAGGTGCGACAATCTATCGCTTGT
ATGGGAAGCCCGATGCGCCAGAGTTGTTTCTGAAACATGGCAAAGGTAGCGTTGCCAATGATGTTACAGA
TGAGATGGTCAGACTAAACTGGCTGACGGAATTTATGCCTCTTCCGACCATCAAGCATTTTATCCGTACT
CCTGATGATGCATGGTTACTCACCACTGCGATCCCCGGAAAAACAGCATTCCAGGTATTAGAAGAATATC
CTGATTCAGGTGAAAATATTGTTGATGCGCTGGCAGTGTTCCTGCGCCGGTTGCATTCGATTCCTGTTTG
TAATTGTCCTTTTAACAGCGATCGCGTATTTCGTCTCGCTCAGGCGCAATCACGAATGAATAACGGTTTG
GTTGATGCGAGTGATTTTGATGACGAGCGTAATGGCTGGCCTGTTGAACAAGTCTGGAAAGAAATGCATA
AACTTTTGCCATTCTCACCGGATTCAGTCGTCACTCATGGTGATTTCTCACTTGATAACCTTATTTTTGA
CGAGGGGAAATTAATAGGTTGTATTGATGTTGGACGAGTCGGAATCGCAGACCGATACCAGGATCTTGCC
ATCCTATGGAACTGCCTCGGTGAGTTTTCTCCTTCATTACAGAAACGGCTTTTTCAAAAATATGGTATTG
ATAATCCTGATATGAATAAATTGCAGTTTCATTTGATGCTCGATGAGTTTTTCTAATCAGAATTGGTTAA
TTGGTTGTAACACTGGCAGAGCATTACGCTGACTTGACGGGACGGCGCAAGCTCATGACCAAAATCCCTT
AACGTGAGTTACGCGTCGTTCCACTGAGCGTCAGACCCCGTAGAAAAGATCAAAGGATCTTCTTGAGATC
CTTTTTTTCTGCGCGTAATCTGCTGCTTGCAAACAAAAAAACCACCGCTACCAGCGGTGGTTTGTTTGCC
GGATCAAGAGCTACCAACTCTTTTTCCGAAGGTAACTGGCTTCAGCAGAGCGCAGATACCAAATACTGTT
CTTCTAGTGTAGCCGTAGTTAGGCCACCACTTCAAGAACTCTGTAGCACCGCCTACATACCTCGCTCTGC
TAATCCTGTTACCAGTGGCTGCTGCCAGTGGCGATAAGTCGTGTCTTACCGGGTTGGACTCAAGACGATA
GTTACCGGATAAGGCGCAGCGGTCGGGCTGAACGGGGGGTTCGTGCACACAGCCCAGCTTGGAGCGAACG
ACCTACACCGAACTGAGATACCTACAGCGTGAGCTATGAGAAAGCGCCACGCTTCCCGAAGGGAGAAAGG
CGGACAGGTATCCGGTAAGCGGCAGGGTCGGAACAGGAGAGCGCACGAGGGAGCTTCCAGGGGGAAACGC
CTGGTATCTTTATAGTCCTGTCGGGTTTCGCCACCTCTGACTTGAGCGTCGATTTTTGTGATGCTCGTCA
GGGGGGCGGAGCCTATGGAAAAACGCCAGCAACGCGGCCTTTTTACGGTTCCTGGCCTTTTGCTGGCCTT
TTGCTCACATGTT
Features (pLannotate 1.2.2; 10 found; start..end, strand, type, name):
    121..213     +  CDS            lacI (fragment): lac repressor; lacI; The lac repressor binds to the lac operator to inhibit transcription in E. coli. This inhibition can be relieved by adding lactose or isopropyl-β-D-thiogalactopyranoside (IPTG).
    268..295     -  terminator     rrnB T2 terminator: transcription terminator T2 from the E. coli rrnB gene
    427..470     +  terminator     rrnB T1 terminator: Escherichia coli rrnB; transcription terminator T1 from the E. coli rrnB gene
    517..553     -  CDS            lacZα (fragment): LacZα fragment of β-galactosidase; lacZ fragment
    569..668     +  protein_bind   attL1: mutant version of attL; recombination site for the Gateway® LR reaction LR Clonase™
    674..1636    +  CDS            SLC25A33: S2533_HUMAN - Experimental evidence at protein level: Swiss-Prot protein existence level 1. Mitochondrial transporter that imports/exports pyrimidine nucleotides into and from mitochondria (PubMed:25320081). Transports preferentially uracil, thymine, and cytosine (deoxy)nucleoside di- and triphosphates by an antiport mechanism (PubMed:25320081). Also transports guanine but not adenine (deoxy)nucleotides (PubMed:25320081). Is inhibited strongly by pyridoxal 5'-phosphate, 4,7-diphenyl-1,10-phenanthroline, tannic acid, and mercurials (mercury dichloride, mersalyl acid, p-hydroxymercuribenzoate) (
   1638..1737    -  protein_bind   attL2: mutant version of attL; recombination site for the Gateway® LR reaction LR Clonase™
   1755..1773    -  promoter       T7 promoter: promoter for bacteriophage T7 RNA polymerase
   1907..2716    +  CDS            KanR: aminoglycoside phosphotransferase; aph(3')-Ia; confers resistance to kanamycin in bacteria or G418 (Geneticin®) in eukaryotes
   2863..3451    +  rep_origin     ori: high-copy-number ColE1/pMB1/pBR322/pUC origin of replication
