[The description below was written by a language model from this plasmid's Addgene catalogue record and pLannotate feature annotations shown in this document.]
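Description:
pDONR221_SLC25A33 is a Gateway entry clone built on the pDONR221 backbone. It carries a codon-optimized open reading frame for human SLC25A33 (also known as PNC1, BMSC-MCP or MGC4399). The plasmid is about 3.5 kb in total and is maintained in E. coli at high copy from a ColE1/pUC-type origin. Selection is with kanamycin, through an aminoglycoside phosphotransferase (KanR) gene. The catalogue lists the vector type as mammalian expression, but the feature table shows no eukaryotic promoter or polyadenylation signal. The plasmid therefore serves as a donor of the ORF rather than as an expression vector in its own right.

The 963 bp SLC25A33 coding sequence lies between attL1 and attL2 sites. LR Clonase recombines these sites with the attR sites of a destination vector, which moves the ORF in a defined orientation into whatever expression context the user chooses. The rrnB T1 and T2 terminators sit upstream of attL1 and shield the insert from read-through transcription in bacteria. A T7 promoter lies just beyond attL2, pointing back toward the insert. The short lacI and lacZα fragments annotated nearby appear to be backbone remnants with no functional role. M13 forward and reverse primer sites flank the cassette for sequence verification.

SLC25A33 encodes a mitochondrial carrier that exchanges pyrimidine (deoxy)nucleoside di- and triphosphates across the mitochondrial membrane by antiport. It also transports guanine nucleotides but not adenine nucleotides. The clone belongs to a consortium-wide collection of solute carrier ORFs for subcloning into custom expression vectors to study transporter function and support drug discovery. The record does not state whether the ORF retains a stop codon or carries any tag.
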