Addgene plasmid #131993: pDONR221_SLC25A33
Purpose: Gateway entry clone with codon-optimized ORF sequence for subcloning into custom expression vectors
Depositing lab: RESOLUTE Consortium & Giulio Superti-Furga. Depositing organization: CeMM Research Center for Molecular Medicine. Publication: The RESOLUTE consortium: unlocking SLC transporters for drug discovery. Superti-Furga G, Lackner D, Wiedmer T, Ingles-Prieto A, Barbosa B, Girardi E, Goldmann U, Gurtl B, Klavins K, Klimek C, Lindinger S, Lineiro-Retes E, Muller AC, Onstein S, Redinger G, Reil D, Sedlyarov V, Wolf G, Crawford M, Everley R, ... Steppan CM. Nat Rev Drug Discov. 2020 Jul;19(7):429-430. doi: 10.1038/d41573-020-00056-6. PubMed 32265506.
Backbone
  Vector backbone: pDONR221
  Backbone manufacturer: Thermo Fisher Scientific
  Backbone size w/o insert (bp): 2550
  Vector type: Mammalian Expression
Growth in bacteria
  Bacterial resistance: Kanamycin, 50 μg/mL
  Growth temperature: 37°C
  Growth strain: Stbl3
  Copy number: High Copy
Gene/Insert
  Gene/Insert name: SLC25A33 (alt name: MGC4399, BMSC-MCP, PNC1)
  Species: H. sapiens (human)
  Insert size (bp): 963
  Entrez Gene: SLC25A33 (a.k.a. MGC4399, BMSC-MCP)
  Cloning method: Gateway Cloning
  Sequencing primers: 5′ M13-fwd; 3′ M13-rev
Terms and licenses: Academic/Nonprofit Terms; Industry Terms
Depositor comments: For more information on the full Resolute plasmid collection, please see www.addgene.org/depositor-collections/re-solute/. Please provide your feedback on this plasmid to the RESOLUTE consortium by filling out their RESOLUTE repository feedback form: https://forms.office.com/Pages/ResponsePage.aspx?id=0e05yklzmkS7rjFGQL4N7z4feCLQvEJAmVcOCM_u885UN1JJRko0Ukg4TVQwNTZLOUxPQVJWT1NHUCQlQCN0PWcu
How to cite: pDONR221_SLC25A33 was a gift from RESOLUTE Consortium & Giulio Superti-Furga (Addgene plasmid # 131993 ; http://n2t.net/addgene:131993 ; RRID:Addgene_131993)
