>Addgene plasmid #131993 | pDONR221_SLC25A33 | depositor partial sequence | sequence record 253386 | Codon-optimized ORF of SLC25A33
ATGGCCACCGGCGGCCAGCAGAAGGAGAACACACTGCTGCACCTGTTCGCAGGAGGATGCGGAGGAACCG
TGGGAGCCATCTTTACATGTCCTCTGGAAGTGATCAAGACCAGGCTGCAGAGCTCCAGGCTGGCCCTGCG
GACCGTGTACTATCCACAGGTGCACCTGGGAACAATCAGCGGAGCAGGAATGGTGCGGCCCACCTCCGTG
ACACCTGGACTGTTCCAGGTGCTGAAGTCTATCCTGGAGAAGGAGGGCCCTAAGAGCCTGTTTAGAGGCC
TGGGCCCAAACCTGGTGGGAGTGGCACCATCCAGGGCCGTGTACTTCGCATGCTATTCTAAGGCCAAGGA
GCAGTTCAATGGCATCTTTGTGCCCAACAGCAATATCGTGCACATCTTCAGCGCCGGATCCGCCGCCTTT
ATCACCAACTCCCTGATGAATCCTATCTGGATGGTGAAGACAAGAATGCAGCTGGAGCAGAAGGTGAGGG
GCAGCAAGCAGATGAACACCCTGCAGTGCGCCAGATACGTGTATCAGACAGAGGGCATCAGAGGCTTCTA
CAGGGGCCTGACCGCCTCTTATGCCGGCATCAGCGAGACAATCATCTGTTTTGCCATCTACGAGTCCCTG
AAGAAGTATCTGAAGGAGGCACCACTGGCATCTAGCGCCAACGGAACCGAGAAGAATTCCACATCTTTCT
TTGGCCTGATGGCAGCAGCCGCCCTGTCCAAGGGATGCGCCTCTTGTATCGCCTACCCCCACGAAGTGAT
CCGGACCAGACTGAGGGAGGAGGGCACAAAGTACAAGTCTTTCGTGCAGACCGCAAGGCTGGTGTTTCGG
GAGGAGGGCTACCTGGCCTTCTATCGCGGCCTGTTTGCCCAGCTGATCCGGCAGATCCCCAATACCGCCA
TCGTGCTGTCCACATACGAGCTGATCGTGTATCTGCTGGAGGACCGGACACAG
